Addgene plasmid #61765: pC-HYG-YR
Purpose: Yeast recombinational cloning compatible Agrobacterium tumefaciens ternary vector containing hygromycin selectable marker on transfer DNA (TDNA).
Depositing lab: Ken Haynes. Depositing organization: University of Exeter. Publication: Exploitation of sulfonylurea resistance marker and non-homologous end joining mutants for functional analysis in Zymoseptoria tritici. Sidhu YS, Cairns TC, Chaudhari YK, Usher J, Talbot NJ, Studholme DJ, Csukai M, Haynes K. Fungal Genet Biol. 2015 Jun;79:102-9. doi: 10.1016/j.fgb.2015.04.015. PubMed 26092796.
Backbone
  Vector backbone: pCAMBIA-0380
  Backbone manufacturer: CAMBIA
  Backbone size w/o insert (bp): 6812
  Total vector size (bp): 10737
  Modifications to backbone: The Agrobacterium tumfaciens binary vector pCAMBIA-0380 was modified to construct pCHYG (Motteram et al, 2009) by inserting the hygromycin phosphotransferase (hph) gene under the control of Aspergillus nidulans trpC promoter on the TDNA region. A 2µ origin of replication and URA3 gene, from the yeast episomal plasmid YEp24 (Genbank L09156.1), was then inserted at the SacII restriction site in pCHYG to construct yeast recombinational cloning compatible ternary vector pC-HYG-YR.
  Vector type: Ternary vector for Agrobacterium mediated transformation of fungi
  Selectable markers: Hygromycin, URA3
Growth in bacteria
  Bacterial resistance: Kanamycin, 50 μg/mL
  Growth temperature: 37°C
  Growth strain: DH5alpha
  Copy number: High Copy
Gene/Insert 1
  Gene/Insert name: Hygromycin
  Species: Synthetic
  Promoter: trpC promoter
  Cloning method: Restriction Enzyme; 5′ cloning site EcoRI (not destroyed); 3′ cloning site HindIII (not destroyed)
  Sequencing primers: 5′ LB-F1 (5'-gtggtgtaaacaaattgacgc-3'); 3′ RB-F1 (5'-ggataaaccttttcacgccc-3')
Gene/Insert 2
  Gene/Insert name: 2 micron origin or replication and URA3 gene for S. cerevisiae
  Species: S. cerevisiae (budding yeast)
  Insert size (bp): 2487
  GenBank ID: KC562906.1
  Cloning method: Restriction Enzyme; 5′ cloning site SacII (not destroyed); 3′ cloning site SacII (not destroyed)
  Sequencing primers: 5′ ccgcggTTAGTTTTGCTGGCCGCATC; 3′ ccgcggCGCTTCCACAAACATTGCTC
Resource information
  A portion of this plasmid was derived from a plasmid made by: The 2 micron origin of replication and URA3 gene were cloned from YEP24 (Genbank L09156.1)
Terms and licenses: Academic/Nonprofit Terms; Industry Terms: Not Available to Industry
Depositor comments: Jason Rudd (Rothamsted research UK) provided Agrobacterium tumfaciens vector pCHYG. For more information, see: Motteram et al, 2009. Molecular Plant-Microbe Interactions, 22, 790-799. https://www.ncbi.nlm.nih.gov/pubmed/19522561. Restriction sites EcoRI and HindIII can be used to linearise the vector inside left (LB) and right (RB) borders of the TDNA. Note that the trpC promoter and hygromycin sequences are present within the EcoRI and HindII cloning sites. See Supplementary Fig. S1. of associated publication (Sidhu et al., 2015) for schematic of single step assembly of gene deletion ternary vectors using yeast recombinational cloning.
How to cite: pC-HYG-YR was a gift from Ken Haynes (Addgene plasmid # 61765 ; http://n2t.net/addgene:61765 ; RRID:Addgene_61765)
