[The description below was written by a language model from this plasmid's Addgene catalogue record and pLannotate feature annotations shown in this document.]
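Description:
pC-HYG-YR is a roughly 10.7 kb "ternary" shuttle vector for Agrobacterium tumefaciens-mediated transformation of fungi, able to replicate in three hosts: E. coli, Agrobacterium and Saccharomyces cerevisiae. It derives from the binary vector pCAMBIA-0380 by way of pCHYG. The backbone carries a high-copy ColE1/pMB1-type origin with the pBR322 bom region for propagation in E. coli. It also carries the pVS1 replicon (oriV, RepA and the StaA stability protein) for maintenance in Agrobacterium, and a kanamycin resistance gene for bacterial selection. A segment taken from the yeast episomal plasmid YEp24, containing the 2μ origin and the URA3 gene with its own promoter, was inserted at a SacII site outside the T-DNA. This allows episomal replication and uracil-prototrophy selection in yeast.

The T-DNA is bounded by nopaline-type left and right border repeats. It contains a hygromycin B phosphotransferase gene driven by the Aspergillus nidulans trpC promoter, flanked by remnants of a pUC-type multiple cloning site and followed by a NOS terminator near the right border. This cassette provides hygromycin selection of fungal transformants after T-DNA transfer. EcoRI and HindIII sites flank the trpC promoter and hygromycin sequences and can be used to linearise the vector between the borders. Overlapping fragments, such as the homologous flanks of a target locus, can then be joined in a single step by homologous recombination in yeast. The record points to its use for building gene deletion constructs, and the associated study concerns functional analysis in the wheat pathogen Zymoseptoria tritici.
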