Features (pLannotate 1.2.2; 22 found; start..end, strand, type, name):
    319..720     +  CDS            Y4CG_SINFN (fragment): Protein inferred from homology: Swiss-Prot protein existence level 3. From Sinorhizobium fredii (strain NBRC 101917 / NGR234).
   1280..1909    +  CDS            pVS1 StaA: stability protein from the Pseudomonas plasmid pVS1 (Heeb et al., 2000)
   2342..3410    +  CDS            pVS1 RepA (fragment): replication protein from the Pseudomonas plasmid pVS1 (Heeb et al., 2000)
   3476..3670    +  rep_origin     pVS1 oriV: origin of replication for the Pseudomonas plasmid pVS1 (Heeb et al., 2000)
   3873..3912    +  CDS            rop (fragment): Rop protein, which maintains plasmids at low copy number; rop
   4014..4154    +  misc_feature   bom: basis of mobility region from pBR322
   4340..4928    -  rep_origin     ori: high-copy-number ColE1/pMB1/pBR322/pUC origin of replication
   5015..5809    -  CDS            KanR: aminoglycoside phosphotransferase; aphA-3; confers resistance to kanamycin
   5996..6799    -  CDS            URA3: orotidine-5'-phosphate decarboxylase, required for uracil biosynthesis; S. cerevisiae URA3; yeast auxotrophic marker, counterselectable with 5-fluoroorotic acid (5-FOA)
   6800..7015    -  promoter       URA3 promoter: S. cerevisiae URA3
   7022..7045    -  promoter       tet promoter (fragment): E. coli promoter for tetracycline efflux protein gene
   7036..7209    +  CDS            RAF1 (fragment): RAF_YEAST - Experimental evidence at transcript level: Swiss-Prot protein existence level 2. Antagonizes transcriptional repression of recombinase FLP by REP1-REP2. May play a role in plasmid partitioning. From Saccharomyces cerevisiae (strain ATCC 204508 / S288c) (Baker's yeast).
   7202..7459    +  CDS            RAF1 (fragment): RAF_YEAST - Experimental evidence at transcript level: Swiss-Prot protein existence level 2. Antagonizes transcriptional repression of recombinase FLP by REP1-REP2. May play a role in plasmid partitioning. From Saccharomyces cerevisiae (strain ATCC 204508 / S288c) (Baker's yeast).
   7613..8482    -  rep_origin     2μ ori: yeast 2μ plasmid origin of replication
   8727..8751    +  misc_feature   LB T-DNA repeat: left border repeat from nopaline C58 T-DNA
   8854..8872    +  misc_feature   MCS (fragment): pUC18/19 multiple cloning site
   8876..9229    +  promoter       trpC promoter: promoter for Aspergillus nidulans trpC
   9234..10259   +  CDS            HygR: hygromycin B phosphotransferase confers resistance to hygromycin
  10285..10322   +  misc_feature   MCS (fragment): pUC18/19 multiple cloning site
  10367..10385   +  CDS            9xHis (fragment): 9xHis affinity tag
  10420..10672   +  terminator     NOS terminator: nopaline synthase terminator and poly(A) signal
  10694..10718   +  misc_feature   RB T-DNA repeat: right border repeat from nopaline C58 T-DNA
>Addgene plasmid #61765 | pC-HYG-YR | depositor full sequence | sequence record 112551 | pC-HYG-YR sequence 10738 bps
TTAGAATAACGGATATTTAAAAGGGCGTGAAAAGGTTTATCCGTTCGTCCATTTGTATGTGCATGCCAAC
CACAGGGTTCCCCTCGGGATCAAAGTACTTTGATCCAACCCCTCCGCTGCTATAGTGCAGTCGGCTTCTG
ACGTTCAGTGCAGCCGTCTTCTGAAAACGACATGTCGCACAAGTCCTAAGTTACGCGACAGGCTGCCGCC
CTGCCCTTTTCCTGGCGTTTTCTTGTCGCGTGTTTTAGTCGCATAAAGTAGAATACTTGCGACTAGAACC
GGAGACATTACGCCATGAACAAGAGCGCCGCCGCTGGCCTGCTGGGCTATGCCCGCGTCAGCACCGACGA
CCAGGACTTGACCAACCAACGGGCCGAACTGCACGCGGCCGGCTGCACCAAGCTGTTTTCCGAGAAGATC
ACCGGCACCAGGCGCGACCGCCCGGAGCTGGCCAGGATGCTTGACCACCTACGCCCTGGCGACGTTGTGA
CAGTGACCAGGCTAGACCGCCTGGCCCGCAGCACCCGCGACCTACTGGACATTGCCGAGCGCATCCAGGA
GGCCGGCGCGGGCCTGCGTAGCCTGGCAGAGCCGTGGGCCGACACCACCACGCCGGCCGGCCGCATGGTG
TTGACCGTGTTCGCCGGCATTGCCGAGTTCGAGCGTTCCCTAATCATCGACCGCACCCGGAGCGGGCGCG
AGGCCGCCAAGGCCCGAGGCGTGAAGTTTGGCCCCCGCCCTACCCTCACCCCGGCACAGATCGCGCACGC
CCGCGAGCTGATCGACCAGGAAGGCCGCACCGTGAAAGAGGCGGCTGCACTGCTTGGCGTGCATCGCTCG
ACCCTGTACCGCGCACTTGAGCGCAGCGAGGAAGTGACGCCCACCGAGGCCAGGCGGCGCGGTGCCTTCC
GTGAGGACGCATTGACCGAGGCCGACGCCCTGGCGGCCGCCGAGAATGAACGCCAAGAGGAACAAGCATG
AAACCGCACCAGGACGGCCAGGACGAACCGTTTTTCATTACCGAAGAGATCGAGGCGGAGATGATCGCGG
CCGGGTACGTGTTCGAGCCGCCCGCGCACGTCTCAACCGTGCGGCTGCATGAAATCCTGGCCGGTTTGTC
TGATGCCAAGCTGGCGGCCTGGCCGGCCAGCTTGGCCGCTGAAGAAACCGAGCGCCGCCGTCTAAAAAGG
TGATGTGTATTTGAGTAAAACAGCTTGCGTCATGCGGTCGCTGCGTATATGATGCGATGAGTAAATAAAC
AAATACGCAAGGGGAACGCATGAAGGTTATCGCTGTACTTAACCAGAAAGGCGGGTCAGGCAAGACGACC
ATCGCAACCCATCTAGCCCGCGCCCTGCAACTCGCCGGGGCCGATGTTCTGTTAGTCGATTCCGATCCCC
AGGGCAGTGCCCGCGATTGGGCGGCCGTGCGGGAAGATCAACCGCTAACCGTTGTCGGCATCGACCGCCC
GACGATTGACCGCGACGTGAAGGCCATCGGCCGGCGCGACTTCGTAGTGATCGACGGAGCGCCCCAGGCG
GCGGACTTGGCTGTGTCCGCGATCAAGGCAGCCGACTTCGTGCTGATTCCGGTGCAGCCAAGCCCTTACG
ACATATGGGCCACCGCCGACCTGGTGGAGCTGGTTAAGCAGCGCATTGAGGTCACGGATGGAAGGCTACA
AGCGGCCTTTGTCGTGTCGCGGGCGATCAAAGGCACGCGCATCGGCGGTGAGGTTGCCGAGGCGCTGGCC
GGGTACGAGCTGCCCATTCTTGAGTCCCGTATCACGCAGCGCGTGAGCTACCCAGGCACTGCCGCCGCCG
GCACAACCGTTCTTGAATCAGAACCCGAGGGCGACGCTGCCCGCGAGGTCCAGGCGCTGGCCGCTGAAAT
TAAATCAAAACTCATTTGAGTTAATGAGGTAAAGAGAAAATGAGCAAAAGCACAAACACGCTAAGTGCCG
GCCGTCCGAGCGCACGCAGCAGCAAGGCTGCAACGTTGGCCAGCCTGGCAGACACGCCAGCCATGAAGCG
GGTCAACTTTCAGTTGCCGGCGGAGGATCACACCAAGCTGAAGATGTACGCGGTACGCCAAGGCAAGACC
ATTACCGAGCTGCTATCTGAATACATCGCGCAGCTACCAGAGTAAATGAGCAAATGAATAAATGAGTAGA
TGAATTTTAGCGGCTAAAGGAGGCGGCATGGAAAATCAAGAACAACCAGGCACCGACGCCGTGGAATGCC
CCATGTGTGGAGGAACGGGCGGTTGGCCAGGCGTAAGCGGCTGGGTTGTCTGCCGGCCCTGCAATGGCAC
TGGAACCCCCAAGCCCGAGGAATCGGCGTGACGGTCGCAAACCATCCGGCCCGGTACAAATCGGCGCGGC
GCTGGGTGATGACCTGGTGGAGAAGTTGAAGGCCGCGCAGGCCGCCCAGCGGCAACGCATCGAGGCAGAA
GCACGCCCCGGTGAATCGTGGCAAGCGGCCGCTGATCGAATCCGCAAAGAATCCCGGCAACCGCCGGCAG
CCGGTGCGCCGTCGATTAGGAAGCCGCCCAAGGGCGACGAGCAACCAGATTTTTTCGTTCCGATGCTCTA
TGACGTGGGCACCCGCGATAGTCGCAGCATCATGGACGTGGCCGTTTTCCGTCTGTCGAAGCGTGACCGA
CGAGCTGGCGAGGTGATCCGCTACGAGCTTCCAGACGGGCACGTAGAGGTTTCCGCAGGGCCGGCCGGCA
TGGCCAGTGTGTGGGATTACGACCTGGTACTGATGGCGGTTTCCCATCTAACCGAATCCATGAACCGATA
CCGGGAAGGGAAGGGAGACAAGCCCGGCCGCGTGTTCCGTCCACACGTTGCGGACGTACTCAAGTTCTGC
CGGCGAGCCGATGGCGGAAAGCAGAAAGACGACCTGGTAGAAACCTGCATTCGGTTAAACACCACGCACG
TTGCCATGCAGCGTACGAAGAAGGCCAAGAACGGCCGCCTGGTGACGGTATCCGAGGGTGAAGCCTTGAT
TAGCCGCTACAAGATCGTAAAGAGCGAAACCGGGCGGCCGGAGTACATCGAGATCGAGCTAGCTGATTGG
ATGTACCGCGAGATCACAGAAGGCAAGAACCCGGACGTGCTGACGGTTCACCCCGATTACTTTTTGATCG
ATCCCGGCATCGGCCGTTTTCTCTACCGCCTGGCACGCCGCGCCGCAGGCAAGGCAGAAGCCAGATGGTT
GTTCAAGACGATCTACGAACGCAGTGGCAGCGCCGGAGAGTTCAAGAAGTTCTGTTTCACCGTGCGCAAG
CTGATCGGGTCAAATGACCTGCCGGAGTACGATTTGAAGGAGGAGGCGGGGCAGGCTGGCCCGATCCTAG
TCATGCGCTACCGCAACCTGATCGAGGGCGAAGCATCCGCCGGTTCCTAATGTACGGAGCAGATGCTAGG
GCAAATTGCCCTAGCAGGGGAAAAAGGTCGAAAAGGTCTCTTTCCTGTGGATAGCACGTACATTGGGAAC
CCAAAGCCGTACATTGGGAACCGGAACCCGTACATTGGGAACCCAAAGCCGTACATTGGGAACCGGTCAC
ACATGTAAGTGACTGATATAAAAGAGAAAAAAGGCGATTTTTCCGCCTAAAACTCTTTAAAACTTATTAA
AACTCTTAAAACCCGCCTGGCCTGTGCATAACTGTCTGGCCAGCGCACAGCCGAAGAGCTGCAAAAAGCG
CCTACCCTTCGGTCGCTGCGCTCCCTACGCCCCGCCGCTTCGCGTCGGCCTATCGCGGCCGCTGGCCGCT
CAAAAATGGCTGGCCTACGGCCAGGCAATCTACCAGGGCGCGGACAAGCCGCGCCGTCGCCACTCGACCG
CCGGCGCCCACATCAAGGCACCCTGCCTCGCGCGTTTCGGTGATGACGGTGAAAACCTCTGACACATGCA
GCTCCCGGAGACGGTCACAGCTTGTCTGTAAGCGGATGCCGGGAGCAGACAAGCCCGTCAGGGCGCGTCA
GCGGGTGTTGGCGGGTGTCGGGGCGCAGCCATGACCCAGTCACGTAGCGATAGCGGAGTGTATACTGGCT
TAACTATGCGGCATCAGAGCAGATTGTACTGAGAGTGCACCATATGCGGTGTGAAATACCGCACAGATGC
GTAAGGAGAAAATACCGCATCAGGCGCTCTTCCGCTTCCTCGCTCACTGACTCGCTGCGCTCGGTCGTTC
GGCTGCGGCGAGCGGTATCAGCTCACTCAAAGGCGGTAATACGGTTATCCACAGAATCAGGGGATAACGC
AGGAAAGAACATGTGAGCAAAAGGCCAGCAAAAGGCCAGGAACCGTAAAAAGGCCGCGTTGCTGGCGTTT
TTCCATAGGCTCCGCCCCCCTGACGAGCATCACAAAAATCGACGCTCAAGTCAGAGGTGGCGAAACCCGA
CAGGACTATAAAGATACCAGGCGTTTCCCCCTGGAAGCTCCCTCGTGCGCTCTCCTGTTCCGACCCTGCC
GCTTACCGGATACCTGTCCGCCTTTCTCCCTTCGGGAAGCGTGGCGCTTTCTCATAGCTCACGCTGTAGG
TATCTCAGTTCGGTGTAGGTCGTTCGCTCCAAGCTGGGCTGTGTGCACGAACCCCCCGTTCAGCCCGACC
GCTGCGCCTTATCCGGTAACTATCGTCTTGAGTCCAACCCGGTAAGACACGACTTATCGCCACTGGCAGC
AGCCACTGGTAACAGGATTAGCAGAGCGAGGTATGTAGGCGGTGCTACAGAGTTCTTGAAGTGGTGGCCT
AACTACGGCTACACTAGAAGGACAGTATTTGGTATCTGCGCTCTGCTGAAGCCAGTTACCTTCGGAAAAA
GAGTTGGTAGCTCTTGATCCGGCAAACAAACCACCGCTGGTAGCGGTGGTTTTTTTGTTTGCAAGCAGCA
GATTACGCGCAGAAAAAAAGGATCTCAAGAAGATCCTTTGATCTTTTCTACGGGGTCTGACGCTCAGTGG
AACGAAAACTCACGTTAAGGGATTTTGGTCATGCATTCTAGGTACTAAAACAATTCATCCAGTAAAATAT
AATATTTTATTTTCTCCCAATCAGGCTTGATCCCCAGTAAGTCAAAAAATAGCTCGACATACTGTTCTTC
CCCGATATCCTCCCTGATCGACCGGACGCAGAAGGCAATGTCATACCACTTGTCCGCCCTGCCGCTTCTC
CCAAGATCAATAAAGCCACTTACTTTGCCATCTTTCACAAAGATGTTGCTGTCTCCCAGGTCGCCGTGGG
AAAAGACAAGTTCCTCTTCGGGCTTTTCCGTCTTTAAAAAATCATACAGCTCGCGCGGATCTTTAAATGG
AGTGTCTTCTTCCCAGTTTTCGCAATCCACATCGGCCAGATCGTTATTCAGTAAGTAATCCAATTCGGCT
AAGCGGCTGTCTAAGCTATTCGTATAGGGACAATCCGATATGTCGATGGAGTGAAAGAGCCTGATGCACT
CCGCATACAGCTCGATAATCTTTTCAGGGCTTTGTTCATCTTCATACTCTTCCGAGCAAAGGACGCCATC
GGCCTCACTCATGAGCAGATTGCTCCAGCCATCATGCCGTTCAAAGTGCAGGACCTTTGGAACAGGCAGC
TTTCCTTCCAGCCATAGCATCATGTCCTTTTCCCGTTCCACATCATAGGTGGTCCCTTTATACCGGCTGT
CCGTCATTTTTAAATATAGGTTTTCATTTTCTCCCACCAGCTTATATACCTTAGCAGGAGACATTCCTTC
CGTATCTTTTACGCAGCGGTATTTTTCGATCAGTTTTTTCAATTCCGGTGATATTCTCATTTTAGCCATT
TATTATTTCCTTCCTCTTTTCTACAGTATTTAAAGATACCCCAAGAAGCTAATTATAACAAGACGAACTC
CAATTCACTGTTCCTTGCATTCTAAAACCTTAAATACCAGAAAACAGCTTTTTCAAAGTTGTTTTCAAAG
TTGGCGTATAACATAGTATCGACGGAGCCGATTTTGAAACCGCGGTTAGTTTTGCTGGCCGCATCTTCTC
AAATATGCTTCCCAGCCTGCTTTTCTGTAACGTTCACCCTCTACCTTAGCATCCCTTCCCTTTGCAAATA
GTCCTCTTCCAACAATAATAATGTCAGATCCTGTAGAGACCACATCATCCACGGTTCTATACTGTTGACC
CAATGCGTCTCCCTTGTCATCTAAACCCACACCGGGTGTCATAATCAACCAATCGTAACCTTCATCTCTT
CCACCCATGTCTCTTTGAGCAATAAAGCCGATAACAAAATCTTTGTCGCTCTTCGCAATGTCAACAGTAC
CCTTAGTATATTCTCCAGTAGATAGGGAGCCCTTGCATGACAATTCTGCTAACATCAAAAGGCCTCTAGG
TTCCTTTGTTACTTCTTCTGCCGCCTGCTTCAAACCGCTAACAATACCTGGGCCCACCACACCGTGTGCA
TTCGTAATGTCTGCCCATTCTGCTATTCTGTATACACCCGCAGAGTACTGCAATTTGACTGTATTACCAA
TGTCAGCAAATTTTCTGTCTTCGAAGAGTAAAAAATTGTACTTGGCGGATAATGCCTTTAGCGGCTTAAC
TGTGCCCTCCATGGAAAAATCAGTCAAGATATCCACATGTGTTTTTAGTAAACAAATTTTGGGACCTAAT
GCTTCAACTAACTCCAGTAATTCCTTGGTGGTACGAACATCCAATGAAGCACACAAGTTTGTTTGCTTTT
CGTGCATGATATTAAATAGCTTGGCAGCAACAGGACTAGGATGAGTAGCAGCACGTTCCTTATATGTAGC
TTTCGACATGATTTATCTTCGTTTCCTGCAGGTTTTTGTTCTGTGCAGTTGGGTTAAGAATACTGGGCAA
TTTCATGTTTCTTCAACACTACATATGCGTATATATACCAATCTAAGTCTGTGCTCCTTCCTTCGTTCTT
CCTTCTGTTCGGAGATTACCGAATCAAAAAAATTTCAAGGAAACCGAAATCAAAAAAAAGAATAAAAAAA
AAATGATGAATTGAAAAAGCTAGCTTATCGATGATAAGCTGTCAAACATGAGAATTAATTCCACGGACTA
TAGACTATACTATATACTCCGTCTACTGTACGATACACTTCCGCTCAGGTCCTTGTCCTTTAACGAGGCC
TTACCACTCTTTTGTTACTCTATTGATCCAGCTCAGCAAAGGCAGTGTGATCTAAGATTCTATTCGCGAT
GTAGTAAAACTAGCTAGACCGAGAAAGAGACTAGAAATGCAAAAGGCACTTCTACAATGGCTGCCATCAT
TATTATCCGATGTGACGCTGCAGCTTCTCAATGATATTCGAATACGCTTTGAGGAGATACAGCCTAATAT
CCGACAAACTGTTTTACAGATTTACGATCGTACTTGTTACCCATCATTGAATTTTGAACATCCGAACCTG
GGAGTTTTCCCTGAAACAGATAGTATATTTGAACCTGTATAATAATATATAGTCTAGCGCTTTACGGAAG
ACAATGTATGTATTTCGGTTCCTGGAGAAACTATTGCATCTATTGCATAGGTAATCTTGCACGTCGCATC
CCCGGTTCATTTTCTGCGTTTCCATCTTGCACTTCAATAGCATATCTTTGTTAACGAAGCATCTGTGCTT
CATTTTGTAGAACAAAAATGCAACGCGAGAGCGCTAATTTTTCAAACAAAGAATCTGAGCTGCATTTTTA
CAGAACAGAAATGCAACGCGAAAGCGCTATTTTACCAACGAAGAATCTGTGCTTCATTTTTGTAAAACAA
AAATGCAACGCGACGAGAGCGCTAATTTTTCAAACAAAGAATCTGAGCTGCATTTTTACAGAACAGAAAT
GCAACGCGAGAGCGCTATTTTACCAACAAAGAATCTATACTTCTTTTTTGTTCTACAAAAATGCATCCCG
AGAGCGCTATTTTTCTAACAAAGCATCTTAGATTACTTTTTTTCTCCTTTGTGCGCTCTATAATGCAGTC
TCTTGATAACTTTTTGCACTGTAGGTCCGTTAAGGTTAGAAGAAGGCTACTTTGGTGTCTATTTTCTCTT
CCATAAAAAAAGCCTGACTCCACTTCCCGCGTTTACTGATTACTAGCGAAGCTGCGGGTGCATTTTTTCA
AGATAAAGGCATCCCCGATTATATTCTATACCGATGTGGATTGCGCATACTTTGTGAACAGAAAGTGATA
GCGTTGATGATTCTTCATTGGTCAGAAAATTATGAACGGTTTCTTCTATTTTGTCTCTATATACTACGTA
TAGGAAATGTTTACATTTTCGTATTGTTTTCGATTCACTCTATGAATAGTTCTTACTACAATTTTTTTGT
CTAAAGAGTAATACTAGAGATAAACATAAAAAATGTAGAGGTCGAGTTTAGATGCAAGTTCAAGGAGCGA
AAGGTGGATGGGTAGGTTATATAGGGATATAGCACAGAGATATATAGCAAAGAGATACTTTTGAGCAATG
TTTGTGGAAGCGCCGCGGTGATCACAGGCAGCAACGCTCTGTCATCGTTACAATCAACATGCTACCCTCC
GCGAGATCATCCGTGTTTCAAACCCGGCAGCTTAGTTGCCGTTCTTCCGAATAGCATCGGTAACATGAGC
AAAGTCTGCCGCCTTACAACGGCTCTCCCGCTGACGCCGTCCCGGACTGATGGGCTGCCTGTATCGAGTG
GTGATTTTGTGCCGAGCTGCCGGTCGGGGAGCTGTTGGCTGGCTGGTGGCAGGATATATTGTGGTGTAAA
CAAATTGACGCTTAGACAACTTAATAACACATTGCGGACGTTTTTAATGTACTGAATTAACGCCGAATTA
ATTCCTAGGCCACCATGTTGGGCCCGGCGCGCCGAATTCGAGCTCGGTACCCAACTGATATTGAAGGAGC
ATTTTTTGGGCTTGGCTGGAGCTAGTGGAGGTCAACAATGAATGCCTATTTTGGTTTAGTCGTCCAGGCG
GTGAGCACAAAATTTGTGTCGTTTGACAAGATGGTTCATTTAGGCAACTGGTCAGATCAGCCCCACTTGT
AGCAGTAGCGGCGGCGCTCGAAGTGTGACTCTTATTAGCAGACAGGAACGAGGACATTATTATCATCTGC
TGCTTGGTGCACGATAACTTGGTGCGTTTGTCAAGCAAGGTAAGTGGACGACCCGGTCATACCTTCTTAA
GTTCGCCCTTCCTCCCTTTATTTCAGATTCAATCTGACTTACCTATTCTACCCAAGCATCCAAATGAAAA
AGCCTGAACTCACCGCGACGTCTGTCGAGAAGTTTCTGATCGAAAAGTTCGACAGCGTCTCCGACCTGAT
GCAGCTCTCGGAGGGCGAAGAATCTCGTGCTTTCAGCTTCGATGTAGGAGGGCGTGGATATGTCCTGCGG
GTAAATAGCTGCGCCGATGGTTTCTACAAAGATCGTTATGTTTATCGGCACTTTGCATCGGCCGCGCTCC
CGATTCCGGAAGTGCTTGACATTGGGGAGTTCAGCGAGAGCCTGACCTATTGCATCTCCCGCCGTGCACA
GGGTGTCACGTTGCAAGACCTGCCTGAAACCGAACTGCCCGCTGTTCTCCAGCCGGTCGCGGAGGCCATG
GATGCGATCGCTGCGGCCGATCTTAGCCAGACGAGCGGGTTCGGCCCATTCGGACCGCAAGGAATCGGTC
AATACACTACATGGCGTGATTTCATATGCGCGATTGCTGATCCCCATGTGTATCACTGGCAAACTGTGAT
GGACGACACCGTCAGTGCGTCCGTCGCGCAGGCTCTCGATGAGCTGATGCTTTGGGCCGAGGACTGCCCC
GAAGTCCGGCACCTCGTGCATGCGGATTTCGGCTCCAACAATGTCCTGACGGACAATGGCCGCATAACAG
CGGTCATTGACTGGAGCGAGGCGATGTTCGGGGATTCCCAATACGAGGTCGCCAACATCCTCTTCTGGAG
GCCGTGGTTGGCTTGTATGGAGCAGCAGACGCGCTACTTCGAGCGGAGGCATCCGGAGCTTGCAGGATCG
CCGCGCCTCCGGGCGTATATGCTCCGCATTGGTCTTGACCAACTCTATCAGAGCTTGGTTGACGGCAATT
TCGATGATGCAGCTTGGGCGCAGGGTCGATGCGACGCAATCGTCCGATCCGGAGCCGGGACTGTCGGGCG
TACACAAATCGCCCGCAGAAGCGCGGCCGTCTGGACCGATGGCTGTGTAGAAGTACTCGCCGATAGTGGA
AACCGACGCCCCAGCACTCGTCCGAGGGCAAAGGAATAGAGTAGATGCCGACCGGGAACCAGTTGGGGAT
CCTCTAGAGTCGACCTGCAGGCATGCAAGCTTTAAGAGGAGTCCACCATGGTAGATCTGACTAGTGTTAA
CGCTAGCCACCACCACCACCACCACGTGTGAATTACAGGTGACCAGCTCGAATTTCCCCGATCGTTCAAA
CATTTGGCAATAAAGTTTCTTAAGATTGAATCCTGTTGCCGGTCTTGCGATGATTATCATATAATTTCTG
TTGAATTACGTTAAGCATGTAATAATTAACATGTAATGCATGACGTTATTTATGAGATGGGTTTTTATGA
TTAGAGTCCCGCAATTATACATTTAATACGCGATAGAAAACAAAATATAGCGCGCAAACTAGGATAAATT
ATCGCGCGCGGTGTCATCTATGTTACTAGATCGGGAATTAAACTATCAGTGTTTGACAGGATATATTGGC
GGGTAAACCTAAGAGAAAAGAGCGTTTA
