>Addgene plasmid #61765 | pC-HYG-YR | addgene partial sequence | sequence record 111149 | LB-F1 5'-gtggtgtaaacaaattgacgc-3'
TTGCGGACGTTTTTAATGTACTGAATTAACGCCGAATTAATTCCTAGGCCACCATGTTGGGCCCGGCGCG
CCGAATTCGAGCTCGGTACCCAACTGATATTGAAGGAGCATTTTTTGGGCTTGGCTGGAGCTAGTGGAGG
TCAACAATGAATGCCTATTTTGGTTTAGTCGTCCAGGCGGTGAGCACAAAATTTGTGTCGTTTGACAAGA
TGGTTCATTTAGGCAACTGGTCAGATCAGCCCCACTTGTAGCAGTAGCGGCGGCGCTCGAAGTGTGACTC
TTATTAGCAGACAGGAACGAGGACATTATTATCATCTGCTGCTTGGTGCACGATAACTTGGTGCGTTTGT
CAAGCAAGGTAAGTGGACGACCCGGTCATACCTTCTTAAGTTCGCCCTTCCTCCCTTTATTTCAGATTCA
ATCTGACTTACCTATTCTACCCAAGCATCCAAATGAAAAAGCCTGAACTCACCGCGACGTCTGTCGAGAA
GTTTCTGATCGAAAAGTTCGACAGCGTCTCCGACCTGATGCAGCTCTCGGAGGGCGAAGAATCTCGTGCT
TTCAGCTTCGATGTAGGAGGGCGTGGATATGTCCTGCGGGTAAATAGCTGCGCCGATGGTTTCTACAAAG
ATCGTTATGTTTATCGGCACTTTGCATCGGCCGCGCTCCCGATTCCGGAAGTGCTTGACATTGGGGAGTT
CAGCGAGAGCCTGACCTATTGCATCTCCCGCCGTGCACAGGGTGTCACGTTGCAAGACCTGCCTGAAACC
GAACTGCCCGCTGTTCTCCAGCCGGTCGCGGAGGCCATGGATGCGATCGCTGCGGCCGATCTTAGCCAGA
CGAGCGGGTTCGGCCCATTCGGACCGCAAGGAATCGGTCAATACACTACATGGCGTGATTTCATATGCGC
GATTGCTGATCCCCATGTGTATCACTGGCAAACTGTGATGA
