>Addgene plasmid #61765 | pC-HYG-YR | addgene partial sequence | sequence record 111165 | NOSterm-R 5'-attgccaaatgtttgaacga-3'
TATTCACACGTGGTGGTGGTGGTGGTGGCTAGCGTTAACACTAGTCAGATCTACCATGGTGGACTCCTCT
TAAAGCTTGCATGCCTGCAGGTCGACTCTAGAGGATCCCCAACTGGTTCCCGGTCGGCATCTACTCTATT
CCTTTGCCCTCGGACGAGTGCTGGGGCGTCGGTTTCCACTATCGGCGAGTACTTCTACACAGCCATCGGT
CCAGACGGCCGCGCTTCTGCGGGCGATTTGTGTACGCCCGACAGTCCCGGCTCCGGATCGGACGATTGCG
TCGCATCGACCCTGCGCCCAAGCTGCATCATCGAAATTGCCGTCAACCAAGCTCTGATAGAGTTGGTCAA
GACCAATGCGGAGCATATACGCCCGGAGGCGCGGCGATCCTGCAAGCTCCGGATGCCTCCGCTCGAAGTA
GCGCGTCTGCTGCTCCATACAAGCCAACCACGGCCTCCAGAAGAGGATGTTGGCGACCTCGTATTGGGAA
TCCCCGAACATCGCCTCGCTCCAGTCAATGACCGCTGTTATGCGGCCATTGTCCGTCAGGACATTGTTGG
AGCCGAAATCCGCATGCACGAGGTGCCGGACTTCGGGGCAGTCCTCGGCCCAAAGCATCAGCTCATCGAG
AGCCTGCGCGACGGACGCACTGACGGTGTCGTCCATCACAGTTTGCCAGTGATACACATGGGGATCAGCA
ATCGCGCATATGAAATCACGCCATGTAGTGTATTGACCGATTCCTTGCGGTCCGAATGGGCCGAACCCGC
TCGTCTGGCTAAGATCGGCCGCAGCGATCGCATCCATGGCCTCCGCGACCGGCTGGAGAACAGCGGGCAG
TTCGGTTTCAGGCAGGTCTTGCAACGTGACACCCTGTGCACGG
